Addgene plasmid #42047: pET-Expotin 1
Depositing lab: Kumiko Ui-Tei. Depositing organization: The University of Tokyo. Publication: Human TNRC6A is an Argonaute-navigator protein for microRNA-mediated gene silencing in the nucleus. Nishi K, Nishi A, Nagasawa T, Ui-Tei K. RNA. 2013 Jan;19(1):17-35. doi: 10.1261/rna.034769.112. Epub 2012 Nov 13. PubMed 23150874.
Backbone
  Vector backbone: pET28a
  Backbone size w/o insert (bp): 5311
  Total vector size (bp): 8527
  Vector type: Bacterial Expression
Growth in bacteria
  Bacterial resistance: Kanamycin, 50 μg/mL
  Growth temperature: 37°C
  Growth strain: DH5alpha
  Copy number: Low Copy
Gene/Insert
  Gene/Insert name: Exportin-1
  Species: H. sapiens (human)
  Insert size (bp): 3216
  GenBank ID: NP_003391
  Entrez Gene: XPO1 (a.k.a. CRM-1, CRM1, emb, exp1)
  Tag / fusion protein: His (N terminal on backbone)
  Cloning method: Restriction Enzyme; 5′ cloning site NheI (not destroyed); 3′ cloning site NotI (not destroyed)
  Sequencing primers: 5′ TAATACGACTCACTATAGGG
Terms and licenses: Academic/Nonprofit Terms; Industry Terms: Not Available to Industry
How to cite: pET-Expotin 1 was a gift from Kumiko Ui-Tei (Addgene plasmid # 42047 ; http://n2t.net/addgene:42047 ; RRID:Addgene_42047)
