[The description below was written by a language model from this plasmid's Addgene catalogue record and pLannotate feature annotations shown in this document.]
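Description:
pET-Expotin 1 (the name as recorded; the insert is Exportin-1) is a bacterial expression plasmid built on the pET28a backbone, carrying the full-length human XPO1/CRM1 coding sequence of about 3.2 kb in a construct of roughly 8.5 kb. It is propagated in E. coli under kanamycin selection through the aph(3')-Ia KanR gene. Replication depends on a pBR322-type ColE1 origin accompanied by the bom region and the rop gene, consistent with the low copy number listed in the catalogue. An f1 origin is also present. The short "TcR", "AmpR promoter" and predicted E. coli protein annotations are residual backbone matches rather than functional markers.

The insert was cloned between NheI and NotI, downstream of the T7 promoter, a lac operator and the T7 gene 10 ribosome binding site, and a T7 terminator closes the unit. The plasmid-borne lacI gene supplies repressor, so transcription is held off until induction with IPTG in a host that provides T7 RNA polymerase. Translation begins in the backbone, giving an N-terminal His tag followed by a thrombin cleavage site fused to Exportin-1. The annotation tool labels this His stretch as a fragment of a composite tag. A second His-coding stretch lies downstream of the XPO1 reading frame, as is typical of pET28a, but the record lists only the N-terminal tag and does not show whether the downstream one is translated.

The two annotated sequence records differ by only a few nucleotides and show the same feature layout. The construct is suited to producing and affinity-purifying recombinant human Exportin-1, the nuclear export receptor. The associated publication concerns TNRC6A and Argonaute trafficking in nuclear microRNA-mediated silencing, but the record does not state the specific assays performed.
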