Features (pLannotate 1.2.2; 21 found; start..end, strand, type, name):
     12..440     +  rep_origin     f1 ori (sequence partly withheld): f1 bacteriophage origin of replication; arrow indicates direction of (+) strand synthesis
    493..550     +  promoter       AmpR promoter (fragment): bla
    559..1374    -  CDS            KanR: aminoglycoside phosphotransferase; aph(3')-Ia; confers resistance to kanamycin in bacteria or G418 (Geneticin®) in eukaryotes
   1496..2084    +  rep_origin     ori: high-copy-number ColE1/pMB1/pBR322/pUC origin of replication
   2270..2409    -  misc_feature   bom: basis of mobility region from pBR322
   2511..2702    -  CDS            rop: Rop protein, which maintains plasmids at low copy number; rop
   2719..3099    +  CDS            YPB1_ECOLX: Protein predicted: Swiss-Prot protein existence level 4. From Escherichia coli.
   3171..3462    -  CDS            TcR (fragment): tetracycline efflux protein; tet; confers resistance to tetracycline
   3477..3498    -  protein_bind   CAP binding site: CAP binding activates transcription in the presence of cAMP. E. coli catabolite activator protein
   3511..4593    -  CDS            lacI: lac repressor; lacI; The lac repressor binds to the lac operator to inhibit transcription in E. coli. This inhibition can be relieved by adding lactose or isopropyl-β-D-thiogalactopyranoside (IPTG).
   4594..4671    -  promoter       lacI promoter: lacI
   4679..4958    -  CDS            TcR (fragment): tetracycline efflux protein; tet; confers resistance to tetracycline
   4980..4998    +  promoter       T7 promoter: promoter for bacteriophage T7 RNA polymerase
   4999..5023    +  protein_bind   lac operator: The lac repressor binds to the lac operator to inhibit transcription in E. coli. This inhibition can be relieved by adding lactose or isopropyl-β-D-thiogalactopyranoside (IPTG). lac repressor encoded by lacI
   5038..5060    +  RBS            RBS: efficient ribosome binding site from bacteriophage T7 gene 10 (Olins and Rangwala, 1989)
   5079..5095    +  CDS            capTEV™ (fragment): composite tag for in vivo biotinylation, TEV protease cleavage, and 6xHis tagging
   5106..5123    +  CDS            thrombin site: thrombin recognition and cleavage site
   5136..8348    +  CDS            XPO1: XPO1_HUMAN - Also known as CRM1. Experimental evidence at protein level: Swiss-Prot protein existence level 1. (Microbial infection) Mediates the export of unspliced or incompletely spliced RNAs out of the nucleus from different viruses including HIV-1, HTLV-1 and influenza A. Interacts with, and mediates the nuclear export of HIV-1 Rev and HTLV-1 Rex proteins. Involved in HTLV-1 Rex multimerization. From Homo sapiens (Human).
   8367..8384    +  CDS            9xHis (fragment): 9xHis affinity tag
   8394..8443    +  CDS            SET1 (fragment): solubility-enhancement tag derived from T7 phage gene 10B
   8451..8498    +  terminator     T7 terminator: transcription terminator for bacteriophage T7 RNA polymerase
>Addgene plasmid #42047 | pET-Expotin 1 | addgene full sequence | sequence record 449376 | Addgene NGS Result
TGGCGAATGGG
[124 nt withheld, positions 12-135]
C
[91 nt withheld, positions 137-227]
A
[49 nt withheld, positions 229-277]
CCTTTGACGTTGGAGTCCACGTTCTTT
[37 nt withheld, positions 305-341]
ACCCTATCTCGGTCTATTCTTTTGATTTATAAGGGATTTTGCCGATTTCGGCCTATTGGTTAAAAAATGA
GCTGATTTAACAAAAATTTAACGCGAATTTTAACAAAATATTAACGCTTACAATTTAGGTGGCACTTTTC
GGGGAAATGTGCGCGGAACCCCTATTTGTTTATTTTTCTAAATACATTCAAATATGTATCCGCTCATGAA
TTAATTCTTAGAAAAACTCATCGAGCATCAAATGAAACTGCAATTTATTCATATCAGGATTATCAATACC
ATATTTTTGAAAAAGCCGTTTCTGTAATGAAGGAGAAAACTCACCGAGGCAGTTCCATAGGATGGCAAGA
TCCTGGTATCGGTCTGCGATTCCGACTCGTCCAACATCAATACAACCTATTAATTTCCCCTCGTCAAAAA
TAAGGTTATCAAGTGAGAAATCACCATGAGTGACGACTGAATCCGGTGAGAATGGCAAAAGTTTATGCAT
TTCTTTCCAGACTTGTTCAACAGGCCAGCCATTACGCTCGTCATCAAAATCACTCGCATCAACCAAACCG
TTATTCATTCGTGATTGCGCCTGAGCGAGACGAAATACGCGATCGCTGTTAAAAGGACAATTACAAACAG
GAATCGAATGCAACCGGCGCAGGAACACTGCCAGCGCATCAACAATATTTTCACCTGAATCAGGATATTC
TTCTAATACCTGGAATGCTGTTTTCCCGGGGATCGCAGTGGTGAGTAACCATGCATCATCAGGAGTACGG
ATAAAATGCTTGATGGTCGGAAGAGGCATAAATTCCGTCAGCCAGTTTAGTCTGACCATCTCATCTGTAA
CATCATTGGCAACGCTACCTTTGCCATGTTTCAGAAACAACTCTGGCGCATCGGGCTTCCCATACAATCG
ATAGATTGTCGCACCTGATTGCCCGACATTATCGCGAGCCCATTTATACCCATATAAATCAGCATCCATG
TTGGAATTTAATCGCGGCCTAGAGCAAGACGTTTCCCGTTGAATATGGCTCATAACACCCCTTGTATTAC
TGTTTATGTAAGCAGACAGTTTTATTGTTCATGACCAAAATCCCTTAACGTGAGTTTTCGTTCCACTGAG
CGTCAGACCCCGTAGAAAAGATCAAAGGATCTTCTTGAGATCCTTTTTTTCTGCGCGTAATCTGCTGCTT
GCAAACAAAAAAACCACCGCTACCAGCGGTGGTTTGTTTGCCGGATCAAGAGCTACCAACTCTTTTTCCG
AAGGTAACTGGCTTCAGCAGAGCGCAGATACCAAATACTGTCCTTCTAGTGTAGCCGTAGTTAGGCCACC
ACTTCAAGAACTCTGTAGCACCGCCTACATACCTCGCTCTGCTAATCCTGTTACCAGTGGCTGCTGCCAG
TGGCGATAAGTCGTGTCTTACCGGGTTGGACTCAAGACGATAGTTACCGGATAAGGCGCAGCGGTCGGGC
TGAACGGGGGGTTCGTGCACACAGCCCAGCTTGGAGCGAACGACCTACACCGAACTGAGATACCTACAGC
GTGAGCTATGAGAAAGCGCCACGCTTCCCGAAGGGAGAAAGGCGGACAGGTATCCGGTAAGCGGCAGGGT
CGGAACAGGAGAGCGCACGAGGGAGCTTCCAGGGGGAAACGCCTGGTATCTTTATAGTCCTGTCGGGTTT
CGCCACCTCTGACTTGAGCGTCGATTTTTGTGATGCTCGTCAGGGGGGCGGAGCCTATGGAAAAACGCCA
GCAACGCGGCCTTTTTACGGTTCCTGGCCTTTTGCTGGCCTTTTGCTCACATGTTCTTTCCTGCGTTATC
CCCTGATTCTGTGGATAACCGTATTACCGCCTTTGAGTGAGCTGATACCGCTCGCCGCAGCCGAACGACC
GAGCGCAGCGAGTCAGTGAGCGAGGAAGCGGAAGAGCGCCTGATGCGGTATTTTCTCCTTACGCATCTGT
GCGGTATTTCACACCGCAATGGTGCACTCTCAGTACAATCTGCTCTGATGCCGCATAGTTAAGCCAGTAT
ACACTCCGCTATCGCTACGTGACTGGGTCATGGCTGCGCCCCGACACCCGCCAACACCCGCTGACGCGCC
CTGACGGGCTTGTCTGCTCCCGGCATCCGCTTACAGACAAGCTGTGACCGTCTCCGGGAGCTGCATGTGT
CAGAGGTTTTCACCGTCATCACCGAAACGCGCGAGGCAGCTGCGGTAAAGCTCATCAGCGTGGTCGTGAA
GCGATTCACAGATGTCTGCCTGTTCATCCGCGTCCAGCTCGTTGAGTTTCTCCAGAAGCGTTAATGTCTG
GCTTCTGATAAAGCGGGCCATGTTAAGGGCGGTTTTTTCCTGTTTGGTCACTGATGCCTCCGTGTAAGGG
GGATTTCTGTTCATGGGGGTAATGATACCGATGAAACGAGAGAGGATGCTCACGATACGGGTTACTGATG
ATGAACATGCCCGGTTACTGGAACGTTGTGAGGGTAAACAACTGGCGGTATGGATGCGGCGGGACCAGAG
AAAAATCACTCAGGGTCAATGCCAGCGCTTCGTTAATACAGATGTAGGTGTTCCACAGGGTAGCCAGCAG
CATCCTGCGATGCAGATCCGGAACATAATGGTGCAGGGCGCTGACTTCCGCGTTTCCAGACTTTACGAAA
CACGGAAACCGAAGACCATTCATGTTGTTGCTCAGGTCGCAGACGTTTTGCAGCAGCAGTCGCTTCACGT
TCGCTCGCGTATCGGTGATTCATTCTGCTAACCAGTAAGGCAACCCCGCCAGCCTAGCCGGGTCCTCAAC
GACAGGAGCACGATCATGCGCACCCGTGGGGCCGCCATGCCGGCGATAATGGCCTGCTTCTCGCCGAAAC
GTTTGGTGGCGGGACCAGTGACGAAGGCTTGAGCGAGGGCGTGCAAGATTCCGAATACCGCAAGCGACAG
GCCGATCATCGTCGCGCTCCAGCGAAAGCGGTCCTCGCCGAAAATGACCCAGAGCGCTGCCGGCACCTGT
CCTACGAGTTGCATGATAAAGAAGACAGTCATAAGTGCGGCGACGATAGTCATGCCCCGCGCCCACCGGA
AGGAGCTGACTGGGTTGAAGGCTCTCAAGGGCATCGGTCGAGATCCCGGTGCCTAATGAGTGAGCTAACT
TACATTAATTGCGTTGCGCTCACTGCCCGCTTTCCAGTCGGGAAACCTGTCGTGCCAGCTGCATTAATGA
ATCGGCCAACGCGCGGGGAGAGGCGGTTTGCGTATTGGGCGCCAGGGTGGTTTTTCTTTTCACCAGTGAG
ACGGGCAACAGCTGATTGCCCTTCACCGCCTGGCCCTGAGAGAGTTGCAGCAAGCGGTCCACGCTGGTTT
GCCCCAGCAGGCGAAAATCCTGTTTGATGGTGGTTAACGGCGGGATATAACATGAGCTGTCTTCGGTATC
GTCGTATCCCACTACCGAGATATCCGCACCAACGCGCAGCCCGGACTCGGTAATGGCGCGCATTGCGCCC
AGCGCCATCTGATCGTTGGCAACCAGCATCGCAGTGGGAACGATGCCCTCATTCAGCATTTGCATGGTTT
GTTGAAAACCGGACATGGCACTCCAGTCGCCTTCCCGTTCCGCTATCGGCTGAATTTGATTGCGAGTGAG
ATATTTATGCCAGCCAGCCAGACGCAGACGCGCCGAGACAGAACTTAATGGGCCCGCTAACAGCGCGATT
TGCTGGTGACCCAATGCGACCAGATGCTCCACGCCCAGTCGCGTACCGTCTTCATGGGAGAAAATAATAC
TGTTGATGGGTGTCTGGTCAGAGACATCAAGAAATAACGCCGGAACATTAGTGCAGGCAGCTTCCACAGC
AATGGCATCCTGGTCATCCAGCGGATAGTTAATGATCAGCCCACTGACGCGTTGCGCGAGAAGATTGTGC
ACCGCCGCTTTACAGGCTTCGACGCCGCTTCGTTCTACCATCGACACCACCACGCTGGCACCCAGTTGAT
CGGCGCGAGATTTAATCGCCGCGACAATTTGCGACGGCGCGTGCAGGGCCAGACTGGAGGTGGCAACGCC
AATCAGCAACGACTGTTTGCCCGCCAGTTGTTGTGCCACGCGGTTGGGAATGTAATTCAGCTCCGCCATC
GCCGCTTCCACTTTTTCCCGCGTTTTCGCAGAAACGTGGCTGGCCTGGTTCACCACGCGGGAAACGGTCT
GATAAGAGACACCGGCATACTCTGCGACATCGTATAACGTTACTGGTTTCACATTCACCACCCTGAATTG
ACTCTCTTCCGGGCGCTATCATGCCATACCGCGAAAGGTTTTGCGCCATTCGATGGTGTCCGGGATCTCG
ACGCTCTCCCTTATGCGACTCCTGCATTAGGAAGCAGCCCAGTAGTAGGTTGAGGCCGTTGAGCACCGCC
GCCGCAAGGAATGGTGCATGCAAGGAGATGGCGCCCAACAGTCCCCCGGCCACGGGGCCTGCCACCATAC
CCACGCCGAAACAAGCGCTCATGAGCCCGAAGTGGCGAGCCCGATCTTCCCCATCGGTGATGTCGGCGAT
ATAGGCGCCAGCAACCGCACCTGTGGCGCCGGTGATGCCGGCCACGATGCGTCCGGCGTAGAGGATCGAG
ATCTCGATCCCGCGAAATTAATACGACTCACTATAGGGGAATTGTGAGCGGATAACAATTCCCCTCTAGA
AATAATTTTGTTTAACTTTAAGAAGGAGATATACCATGGGCAGCAGCCATCATCATCATCATCACAGCAG
CGGCCTGGTGCCGCGCGGCAGCCATATGGCTAGCATGCCAGCAATTATGACAATGTTAGCAGACCATGCA
GCTCGTCAGCTGCTTGATTTCAGCCAAAAACTGGATATCAACTTATTAGATAATGTGGTGAATTGCTTAT
ACCATGGAGAGGGAGCCCAGCAAAGAATGGCTCAAGAAGTACTGACACATTTAAAGGAGCATCCTGATGC
TTGGACAAGAGTCGACACAATTTTGGAATTTTCTCAGAATATGAATACGAAATACTATGGACTACAAATT
TTGGAAAATGTGATAAAAACAAGGTGGAAGATTCTTCCAAGGAACCAGTGCGAAGGAATAAAAAAATACG
TTGTTGGCCTCATTATCAAGACGTCATCTGACCCAACTTGTGTAGAGAAAGAAAAGGTGTATATCGGAAA
ATTAAATATGATCCTTGTTCAGATACTGAAACAAGAATGGCCCAAACATTGGCCAACTTTTATCAGTGAT
ATTGTTGGAGCAAGTAGGACCAGCGAAAGTCTCTGTCAAAATAATATGGTGATTCTTAAACTCTTGAGTG
AAGAAGTATTTGATTTCTCTAGTGGACAGATAACCCAAGTCAAATCTAAGCATTTAAAAGACAGCATGTG
CAATGAATTCTCACAGATATTTCAACTGTGTCAGTTTGTAATGGAAAATTCTCAAAATGCTCCACTTGTA
CATGCAACCTTGGAAACATTGCTCAGATTTCTGAACTGGATTCCCCTGGGATATATTTTTGAGACCAAAT
TAATCAGCACATTGATTTATAAGTTCCTGAATGTTCCAATGTTTCGAAATGTCTCTCTGAAGTGCCTCAC
TGAGATTGCTGGTGTGAGTGTAAGCCAATATGAAGAACAATTTGTAACACTATTTACTCTGACAATGATG
CAACTAAAGCAGATGCTTCCTTTAAATACCAATATTCGACTTGCGTACTCAAATGGAAAAGATGATGAAC
AGAACTTCATTCAAAATCTCAGTTTGTTTCTCTGCACCTTTCTTAAGGAACATGATCAACTTATAGAAAA
AAGATTAAATCTCAGGGAAACTCTTATGGAGGCCCTTCATTATATGTTGTTGGTATCTGAAGTAGAAGAA
ACTGAAATCTTTAAAATTTGTCTTGAATACTGGAATCATTTGGCTGCTGAACTCTATAGAGAGAGTCCAT
TCTCTACATCTGCCTCTCCGTTGCTTTCTGGAAGTCAACATTTTGATGTTCCTCCCAGGAGACAGCTATA
TTTGCCCATGTTATTCAAGGTCCGTTTATTAATGGTTAGTCGAATGGCTAAACCAGAGGAAGTATTGGTT
GTAGAGAATGATCAAGGAGAAGTTGTGAGAGAATTCATGAAGGATACAGATTCCATAAATTTGTATAAGA
ATATGAGGGAAACATTGGTTTATCTTACTCATCTGGATTATGTAGATACAGAAAGAATAATGACAGAGAA
GCTTCACAATCAAGTGAATGGTACAGAGTGGTCATGGAAAAATTTGAATACATTGTGTTGGGCAATAGGC
TCCATTAGTGGAGCAATGCATGAAGAGGACGAAAAACGATTTCTTGTTACTGTTATAAAGGATCTATTAG
GATTATGTGAACAGAAAAGAGGCAAAGATAATAAAGCTATTATTGCATCAAATATCATGTACATAGTAGG
TCAATACCCACGTTTTTTGAGAGCTCACTGGAAATTTCTGAAGACTGTAGTTAACAAGCTGTTCGAATTC
ATGCATGAGACCCATGATGGAGTCCAGGATATGGCTTGTGATACTTTCATTAAAATAGCCCAAAAATGCC
GCAGGCATTTCGTTCAGGTTCAGGTTGGAGAAGTGATGCCATTTATTGATGAAATTTTGAACAACATTAA
CACTATTATTTGTGATCTTCAGCCTCAACAGGTTCATACGTTTTATGAAGCTGTGGGGTACATGATTGGT
GCACAAACAGATCAAACAGTACAAGAACACTTGATAGAAAAGTACATGTTACTCCCTAATCAAGTGTGGG
ATAGTATAATCCAGCAGGCAACCAAAAATGTGGATATACTGAAAGATCCTGAAACAGTCAAGCAGCTTGG
TAGCATTTTGAAAACAAATGTGAGAGCCTGCAAAGCTGTTGGACACCCCTTTGTAATTCAGCTTGGAAGA
ATTTATTTAGATATGCTTAATGTATACAAGTGCCTCAGTGAAAATATTTCTGCAGCTATCCAAGCTAATG
GTGAAATGGTTACAAAGCAACCATTGATTAGAAGTATGCGAACTGTAAAAAGGGAAACTTTAAAGTTAAT
ATCTGGTTGGGTGAGCCGATCCAATGATCCACAGATGGTCGCTGAAAATTTTGTTCCCCCTCTGTTGGAT
GCAGTTCTCATTGATTATCAGAGAAATGTCCCAGCTGCTAGAGAACCAGAAGTGCTTAGTACTATGGCCA
TAATTGTCAACAAGTTAGGGGGACATATAACAGCTGAAATACCTCAAATATTTGATGCTGTTTTTGAATG
CACATTGAATATGATAAATAAGGACTTTGAAGAATATCCTGAACATAGAACGAACTTTTTCTTACTACTT
CAGGCTGTCAATTCTCATTGTTTCCCAGCATTCCTTGCTATTCCACCTACACAGTTTAAACTTGTTTTGG
ATTCCATCATTTGGGCTTTCAAACATACTATGAGGAATGTCGCAGATACGGGCTTACAGATACTTTTTAC
ACTCTTACAAAATGTTGCACAAGAAGAAGCTGCAGCTCAGAGTTTTTATCAAACTTATTTTTGTGATATT
CTCCAGCATATCTTTTCTGTTGTGACAGACACTTCACATACTGCTGGTTTAACAATGCATGCATCAATTC
TTGCATATATGTTTAATTTGGTTGAAGAAGGAAAAATAAGTACATCATTAAATCCTGGAAATCCAGTTAA
CAACCAAATCTTTCTTCAGGAATATGTGGCTAATCTCCTTAAGTCGGCCTTCCCTCACCTACAAGATGCT
CAAGTAAAGCTCTTTGTGACAGGGCTTTTCAGCTTAAATCAAGATATTCCTGCTTTCAAGGAACATTTAA
GAGATTTCCTAGTTCAAATAAAGGAATTTGCAGGTGAAGACACTTCTGATTTGTTTTTGGAAGAGAGAGA
AATAGCCCTACGGCAGGCTGATGAAGAGAAACATAAACGTCAAATGTCTGTCCCTGGCATCTTTAATCCA
CATGAGATTCCAGAAGAAATGTGTGATTAAGCGGCCGCACTCGAGCACCACCACCACCACCACTGAGATC
CGGCTGCTAACAAAGCCCGAAAGGAAGCTGAGTTGGCTGCTGCCACCGCTGAGCAATAACTAGCATAACC
CCTTGGGGCCTCTAAACGGGTCTTGAGGGGTTTTTTGCTGAAAGGAGGAACTATATCCGGAT
