Features (pLannotate 1.2.2; 21 found; start..end, strand, type, name):
     12..467     +  rep_origin     f1 ori (sequence partly withheld): f1 bacteriophage origin of replication; arrow indicates direction of (+) strand synthesis
    494..551     +  promoter       AmpR promoter (fragment): bla
    560..1375    -  CDS            KanR: aminoglycoside phosphotransferase; aph(3')-Ia; confers resistance to kanamycin in bacteria or G418 (Geneticin®) in eukaryotes
   1497..2085    +  rep_origin     ori: high-copy-number ColE1/pMB1/pBR322/pUC origin of replication
   2271..2413    -  misc_feature   bom: basis of mobility region from pBR322
   2515..2706    -  CDS            rop: Rop protein, which maintains plasmids at low copy number; rop
   2723..3103    +  CDS            YPB1_ECOLX: Protein predicted: Swiss-Prot protein existence level 4. From Escherichia coli.
   3175..3466    -  CDS            TcR (fragment): tetracycline efflux protein; tet; confers resistance to tetracycline
   3481..3502    -  protein_bind   CAP binding site: CAP binding activates transcription in the presence of cAMP. E. coli catabolite activator protein
   3515..4597    -  CDS            lacI: lac repressor; lacI; The lac repressor binds to the lac operator to inhibit transcription in E. coli. This inhibition can be relieved by adding lactose or isopropyl-β-D-thiogalactopyranoside (IPTG).
   4598..4675    -  promoter       lacI promoter: lacI
   4683..4962    -  CDS            TcR (fragment): tetracycline efflux protein; tet; confers resistance to tetracycline
   4984..5002    +  promoter       T7 promoter: promoter for bacteriophage T7 RNA polymerase
   5003..5027    +  protein_bind   lac operator: The lac repressor binds to the lac operator to inhibit transcription in E. coli. This inhibition can be relieved by adding lactose or isopropyl-β-D-thiogalactopyranoside (IPTG). lac repressor encoded by lacI
   5042..5064    +  RBS            RBS: efficient ribosome binding site from bacteriophage T7 gene 10 (Olins and Rangwala, 1989)
   5083..5099    +  CDS            capTEV™ (fragment): composite tag for in vivo biotinylation, TEV protease cleavage, and 6xHis tagging
   5110..5127    +  CDS            thrombin site: thrombin recognition and cleavage site
   5140..8352    +  CDS            XPO1: XPO1_HUMAN - Also known as CRM1. Experimental evidence at protein level: Swiss-Prot protein existence level 1. (Microbial infection) Mediates the export of unspliced or incompletely spliced RNAs out of the nucleus from different viruses including HIV-1, HTLV-1 and influenza A. Interacts with, and mediates the nuclear export of HIV-1 Rev and HTLV-1 Rex proteins. Involved in HTLV-1 Rex multimerization. From Homo sapiens (Human).
   8371..8388    +  CDS            9xHis (fragment): 9xHis affinity tag
   8398..8447    +  CDS            SET1 (fragment): solubility-enhancement tag derived from T7 phage gene 10B
   8455..8502    +  terminator     T7 terminator: transcription terminator for bacteriophage T7 RNA polymerase
>Addgene plasmid #42047 | pET-Expotin 1 | analyzer sequence | sequence record 56812
TGGCGAATGGG
[124 nt withheld, positions 12-135]
C
[91 nt withheld, positions 137-227]
A
[49 nt withheld, positions 229-277]
CCTTTGACGTTGGAGTCCACGTTCTTT
[37 nt withheld, positions 305-341]
ACCCTATCTCGGTCTATTCTTTTGATTTATAAGGGATTTTGCCGATTTCGGCCTATTGGTTAAAAAATGA
GCTGATTTAACAAAAATTTAACGCGAATTTTAACAAAATATTAACGTTTACAATTTCAGGTGGCACTTTT
CGGGGAAATGTGCGCGGAACCCCTATTTGTTTATTTTTCTAAATACATTCAAATATGTATCCGCTCATGA
ATTAATTCTTAGAAAAACTCATCGAGCATCAAATGAAACTGCAATTTATTCATATCAGGATTATCAATAC
CATATTTTTGAAAAAGCCGTTTCTGTAATGAAGGAGAAAACTCACCGAGGCAGTTCCATAGGATGGCAAG
ATCCTGGTATCGGTCTGCGATTCCGACTCGTCCAACATCAATACAACCTATTAATTTCCCCTCGTCAAAA
ATAAGGTTATCAAGTGAGAAATCACCATGAGTGACGACTGAATCCGGTGAGAATGGCAAAAGTTTATGCA
TTTCTTTCCAGACTTGTTCAACAGGCCAGCCATTACGCTCGTCATCAAAATCACTCGCATCAACCAAACC
GTTATTCATTCGTGATTGCGCCTGAGCGAGACGAAATACGCGATCGCTGTTAAAAGGACAATTACAAACA
GGAATCGAATGCAACCGGCGCAGGAACACTGCCAGCGCATCAACAATATTTTCACCTGAATCAGGATATT
CTTCTAATACCTGGAATGCTGTTTTCCCGGGGATCGCAGTGGTGAGTAACCATGCATCATCAGGAGTACG
GATAAAATGCTTGATGGTCGGAAGAGGCATAAATTCCGTCAGCCAGTTTAGTCTGACCATCTCATCTGTA
ACATCATTGGCAACGCTACCTTTGCCATGTTTCAGAAACAACTCTGGCGCATCGGGCTTCCCATACAATC
GATAGATTGTCGCACCTGATTGCCCGACATTATCGCGAGCCCATTTATACCCATATAAATCAGCATCCAT
GTTGGAATTTAATCGCGGCCTAGAGCAAGACGTTTCCCGTTGAATATGGCTCATAACACCCCTTGTATTA
CTGTTTATGTAAGCAGACAGTTTTATTGTTCATGACCAAAATCCCTTAACGTGAGTTTTCGTTCCACTGA
GCGTCAGACCCCGTAGAAAAGATCAAAGGATCTTCTTGAGATCCTTTTTTTCTGCGCGTAATCTGCTGCT
TGCAAACAAAAAAACCACCGCTACCAGCGGTGGTTTGTTTGCCGGATCAAGAGCTACCAACTCTTTTTCC
GAAGGTAACTGGCTTCAGCAGAGCGCAGATACCAAATACTGTCCTTCTAGTGTAGCCGTAGTTAGGCCAC
CACTTCAAGAACTCTGTAGCACCGCCTACATACCTCGCTCTGCTAATCCTGTTACCAGTGGCTGCTGCCA
GTGGCGATAAGTCGTGTCTTACCGGGTTGGACTCAAGACGATAGTTACCGGATAAGGCGCAGCGGTCGGG
CTGAACGGGGGGTTCGTGCACACAGCCCAGCTTGGAGCGAACGACCTACACCGAACTGAGATACCTACAG
CGTGAGCTATGAGAAAGCGCCACGCTTCCCGAAGGGAGAAAGGCGGACAGGTATCCGGTAAGCGGCAGGG
TCGGAACAGGAGAGCGCACGAGGGAGCTTCCAGGGGGAAACGCCTGGTATCTTTATAGTCCTGTCGGGTT
TCGCCACCTCTGACTTGAGCGTCGATTTTTGTGATGCTCGTCAGGGGGGCGGAGCCTATGGAAAAACGCC
AGCAACGCGGCCTTTTTACGGTTCCTGGCCTTTTGCTGGCCTTTTGCTCACATGTTCTTTCCTGCGTTAT
CCCCTGATTCTGTGGATAACCGTATTACCGCCTTTGAGTGAGCTGATACCGCTCGCCGCAGCCGAACGAC
CGAGCGCAGCGAGTCAGTGAGCGAGGAAGCGGAAGAGCGCCTGATGCGGTATTTTCTCCTTACGCATCTG
TGCGGTATTTCACACCGCATATATGGTGCACTCTCAGTACAATCTGCTCTGATGCCGCATAGTTAAGCCA
GTATACACTCCGCTATCGCTACGTGACTGGGTCATGGCTGCGCCCCGACACCCGCCAACACCCGCTGACG
CGCCCTGACGGGCTTGTCTGCTCCCGGCATCCGCTTACAGACAAGCTGTGACCGTCTCCGGGAGCTGCAT
GTGTCAGAGGTTTTCACCGTCATCACCGAAACGCGCGAGGCAGCTGCGGTAAAGCTCATCAGCGTGGTCG
TGAAGCGATTCACAGATGTCTGCCTGTTCATCCGCGTCCAGCTCGTTGAGTTTCTCCAGAAGCGTTAATG
TCTGGCTTCTGATAAAGCGGGCCATGTTAAGGGCGGTTTTTTCCTGTTTGGTCACTGATGCCTCCGTGTA
AGGGGGATTTCTGTTCATGGGGGTAATGATACCGATGAAACGAGAGAGGATGCTCACGATACGGGTTACT
GATGATGAACATGCCCGGTTACTGGAACGTTGTGAGGGTAAACAACTGGCGGTATGGATGCGGCGGGACC
AGAGAAAAATCACTCAGGGTCAATGCCAGCGCTTCGTTAATACAGATGTAGGTGTTCCACAGGGTAGCCA
GCAGCATCCTGCGATGCAGATCCGGAACATAATGGTGCAGGGCGCTGACTTCCGCGTTTCCAGACTTTAC
GAAACACGGAAACCGAAGACCATTCATGTTGTTGCTCAGGTCGCAGACGTTTTGCAGCAGCAGTCGCTTC
ACGTTCGCTCGCGTATCGGTGATTCATTCTGCTAACCAGTAAGGCAACCCCGCCAGCCTAGCCGGGTCCT
CAACGACAGGAGCACGATCATGCGCACCCGTGGGGCCGCCATGCCGGCGATAATGGCCTGCTTCTCGCCG
AAACGTTTGGTGGCGGGACCAGTGACGAAGGCTTGAGCGAGGGCGTGCAAGATTCCGAATACCGCAAGCG
ACAGGCCGATCATCGTCGCGCTCCAGCGAAAGCGGTCCTCGCCGAAAATGACCCAGAGCGCTGCCGGCAC
CTGTCCTACGAGTTGCATGATAAAGAAGACAGTCATAAGTGCGGCGACGATAGTCATGCCCCGCGCCCAC
CGGAAGGAGCTGACTGGGTTGAAGGCTCTCAAGGGCATCGGTCGAGATCCCGGTGCCTAATGAGTGAGCT
AACTTACATTAATTGCGTTGCGCTCACTGCCCGCTTTCCAGTCGGGAAACCTGTCGTGCCAGCTGCATTA
ATGAATCGGCCAACGCGCGGGGAGAGGCGGTTTGCGTATTGGGCGCCAGGGTGGTTTTTCTTTTCACCAG
TGAGACGGGCAACAGCTGATTGCCCTTCACCGCCTGGCCCTGAGAGAGTTGCAGCAAGCGGTCCACGCTG
GTTTGCCCCAGCAGGCGAAAATCCTGTTTGATGGTGGTTAACGGCGGGATATAACATGAGCTGTCTTCGG
TATCGTCGTATCCCACTACCGAGATATCCGCACCAACGCGCAGCCCGGACTCGGTAATGGCGCGCATTGC
GCCCAGCGCCATCTGATCGTTGGCAACCAGCATCGCAGTGGGAACGATGCCCTCATTCAGCATTTGCATG
GTTTGTTGAAAACCGGACATGGCACTCCAGTCGCCTTCCCGTTCCGCTATCGGCTGAATTTGATTGCGAG
TGAGATATTTATGCCAGCCAGCCAGACGCAGACGCGCCGAGACAGAACTTAATGGGCCCGCTAACAGCGC
GATTTGCTGGTGACCCAATGCGACCAGATGCTCCACGCCCAGTCGCGTACCGTCTTCATGGGAGAAAATA
ATACTGTTGATGGGTGTCTGGTCAGAGACATCAAGAAATAACGCCGGAACATTAGTGCAGGCAGCTTCCA
CAGCAATGGCATCCTGGTCATCCAGCGGATAGTTAATGATCAGCCCACTGACGCGTTGCGCGAGAAGATT
GTGCACCGCCGCTTTACAGGCTTCGACGCCGCTTCGTTCTACCATCGACACCACCACGCTGGCACCCAGT
TGATCGGCGCGAGATTTAATCGCCGCGACAATTTGCGACGGCGCGTGCAGGGCCAGACTGGAGGTGGCAA
CGCCAATCAGCAACGACTGTTTGCCCGCCAGTTGTTGTGCCACGCGGTTGGGAATGTAATTCAGCTCCGC
CATCGCCGCTTCCACTTTTTCCCGCGTTTTCGCAGAAACGTGGCTGGCCTGGTTCACCACGCGGGAAACG
GTCTGATAAGAGACACCGGCATACTCTGCGACATCGTATAACGTTACTGGTTTCACATTCACCACCCTGA
ATTGACTCTCTTCCGGGCGCTATCATGCCATACCGCGAAAGGTTTTGCGCCATTCGATGGTGTCCGGGAT
CTCGACGCTCTCCCTTATGCGACTCCTGCATTAGGAAGCAGCCCAGTAGTAGGTTGAGGCCGTTGAGCAC
CGCCGCCGCAAGGAATGGTGCATGCAAGGAGATGGCGCCCAACAGTCCCCCGGCCACGGGGCCTGCCACC
ATACCCACGCCGAAACAAGCGCTCATGAGCCCGAAGTGGCGAGCCCGATCTTCCCCATCGGTGATGTCGG
CGATATAGGCGCCAGCAACCGCACCTGTGGCGCCGGTGATGCCGGCCACGATGCGTCCGGCGTAGAGGAT
CGAGATCTCGATCCCGCGAAATTAATACGACTCACTATAGGGGAATTGTGAGCGGATAACAATTCCCCTC
TAGAAATAATTTTGTTTAACTTTAAGAAGGAGATATACCATGGGCAGCAGCCATCATCATCATCATCACA
GCAGCGGCCTGGTGCCGCGCGGCAGCCATATGGCTAGCATGCCAGCAATTATGACAATGTTAGCAGACCA
TGCAGCTCGTCAGCTGCTTGATTTCAGCCAAAAACTGGATATCAACTTATTAGATAATGTGGTGAATTGC
TTATACCATGGAGAAGGAGCCCAGCAAAGAATGGCTCAAGAAGTACTGACACATTTAAAGGAGCATCCTG
ATGCTTGGACAAGAGTCGACACAATTTTGGAATTTTCTCAGAATATGAATACGAAATACTATGGACTACA
AATTTTGGAAAATGTGATAAAAACAAGGTGGAAGATTCTTCCAAGGAACCAGTGCGAAGGAATAAAAAAA
TACGTTGTTGGCCTCATTATCAAGACGTCATCTGACCCAACTTGTGTAGAGAAAGAAAAGGTGTATATCG
GAAAATTAAATATGATCCTTGTTCAGATACTGAAACAAGAATGGCCCAAACATTGGCCAACTTTTATCAG
TGATATTGTTGGAGCAAGTAGGACCAGCGAAAGTCTCTGTCAAAATAATATGGTGATTCTTAAACTCTTG
AGTGAAGAAGTATTTGATTTCTCTAGTGGACAGATAACCCAAGTCAAATCTAAGCATTTAAAAGACAGCA
TGTGCAATGAATTCTCACAGATATTTCAACTGTGTCAGTTTGTAATGGAAAATTCTCAAAATGCTCCACT
TGTACATGCAACCTTGGAAACATTGCTCAGATTTCTGAACTGGATTCCCCTGGGATATATTTTTGAGACC
AAATTAATCAGCACATTGATTTATAAGTTCCTGAATGTTCCAATGTTTCGAAATGTCTCTCTGAAGTGCC
TCACTGAGATTGCTGGTGTGAGTGTAAGCCAATATGAAGAACAATTTGTAACACTATTTACTCTGACAAT
GATGCAACTAAAGCAGATGCTTCCTTTAAATACCAATATTCGACTTGCGTACTCAAATGGAAAAGATGAT
GAACAGAACTTCATTCAAAATCTCAGTTTGTTTCTCTGCACCTTTCTTAAGGAACATGATCAACTTATAG
AAAAAAGATTAAATCTCAGGGAAACTCTTATGGAGGCCCTTCATTATATGTTGTTGGTATCTGAAGTAGA
AGAAACTGAAATCTTTAAAATTTGTCTTGAATACTGGAATCATTTGGCTGCTGAACTCTATAGAGAGAGT
CCATTCTCTACATCTGCCTCTCCGTTGCTTTCTGGAAGTCAACATTTTGATGTTCCTCCCAGGAGACAGC
TATATTTGCCCATGTTATTCAAGGTCCGTTTATTAATGGTTAGTCGAATGGCTAAACCAGAGGAAGTATT
GGTTGTAGAGAATGATCAAGGAGAAGTTGTGAGAGAATTCATGAAGGATACAGATTCCATAAATTTGTAT
AAGAATATGAGGGAAACATTGGTTTATCTTACTCATCTGGATTATGTAGATACAGAAAGAATAATGACAG
AGAAGCTTCACAATCAAGTGAATGGTACAGAGTGGTCATGGAAAAATTTGAATACATTGTGTTGGGCAAT
AGGCTCCATTAGTGGAGCAATGCATGAAGAGGACGAAAAACGATTTCTTGTTACTGTTATAAAGGATCTA
TTAGGATTATGTGAACAGAAAAGAGGCAAAGATAATAAAGCTATTATTGCATCAAATATCATGTACATAG
TAGGTCAATACCCACGTTTTTTGAGAGCTCACTGGAAATTTCTGAAGACTGTAGTTAACAAGCTGTTCGA
ATTCATGCATGAGACCCATGATGGAGTCCAGGATATGGCTTGTGATACTTTCATTAAAATAGCCCAAAAA
TGCCGCAGGCATTTCGTTCAGGTTCAGGTTGGAGAAGTGATGCCATTTATTGATGAAATTTTGAACAACA
TTAACACTATTATTTGTGATCTTCAGCCTCAACAGGTTCATACGTTTTATGAAGCTGTGGGGTACATGAT
TGGTGCACAAACAGATCAAACAGTACAAGAACACTTGATAGAAAAGTACATGTTACTCCCTAATCAAGTG
TGGGATAGTATAATCCAGCAGGCAACCAAAAATGTGGATATACTGAAAGATCCTGAAACAGTCAAGCAGC
TTGGTAGCATTTTGAAAACAAATGTGAGAGCCTGCAAAGCTGTTGGACACCCCTTTGTAATTCAGCTTGG
AAGAATTTATTTAGATATGCTTAATGTATACAAGTGCCTCAGTGAAAATATTTCTGCAGCTATCCAAGCT
AATGGTGAAATGGTTACAAAGCAACCATTGATTAGAAGTATGCGAACTGTAAAAAGGGAAACTTTAAAGT
TAATATCTGGTTGGGTGAGCCGATCCAATGATCCACAGATGGTCGCTGAAAATTTTGTTCCCCCTCTGTT
GGATGCAGTTCTCATTGATTATCAGAGAAATGTCCCAGCTGCTAGAGAACCAGAAGTGCTTAGTACTATG
GCCATAATTGTCAACAAGTTAGGGGGACATATAACAGCTGAAATACCTCAAATATTTGATGCTGTTTTTG
AATGCACATTGAATATGATAAATAAGGACTTTGAAGAATATCCTGAACATAGAACGAACTTTTTCTTACT
ACTTCAGGCTGTCAATTCTCATTGTTTCCCAGCATTCCTTGCTATTCCACCTACACAGTTTAAACTTGTT
TTGGATTCCATCATTTGGGCTTTCAAACATACTATGAGGAATGTCGCAGATACGGGCTTACAGATACTTT
TTACACTCTTACAAAATGTTGCACAAGAAGAAGCTGCAGCTCAGAGTTTTTATCAAACTTATTTTTGTGA
TATTCTCCAGCATATCTTTTCTGTTGTGACAGACACTTCACATACTGCTGGTTTAACAATGCATGCATCA
ATTCTTGCATATATGTTTAATTTGGTTGAAGAAGGAAAAATAAGTACATCATTAAATCCTGGAAATCCAG
TTAACAACCAAATCTTTCTTCAGGAATATGTGGCTAATCTCCTTAAGTCGGCCTTCCCTCACCTACAAGA
TGCTCAAGTAAAGCTCTTTGTGACAGGGCTTTTCAGCTTAAATCAAGATATTCCTGCTTTCAAGGAACAT
TTAAGAGATTTCCTAGTTCAAATAAAGGAATTTGCAGGTGAAGACACTTCTGATTTGTTTTTGGAAGAGA
GAGAAATAGCCCTACGGCAGGCTGATGAAGAGAAACATAAACGTCAAATGTCTGTCCCTGGCATCTTTAA
TCCACATGAGATTCCAGAAGAAATGTGTGATTAAGCGGCCGCACTCGAGCACCACCACCACCACCACTGA
GATCCGGCTGCTAACAAAGCCCGAAAGGAAGCTGAGTTGGCTGCTGCCACCGCTGAGCAATAACTAGCAT
AACCCCTTGGGGCCTCTAAACGGGTCTTGAGGGGTTTTTTGCTGAAAGGAGGAACTATATCCGGAT
