>Addgene plasmid #42047 | pET-Expotin 1 | addgene partial sequence | sequence record 59526 | T7 5'-TAATACGACTCACTATAGGG-3'
CTAGAAATAATTTTGTTTAACTTTAAGAAGGAGATATACCATGGGCAGCAGCCATCATCATCATCATCAC
AGCAGCGGCCTGGTGCCGCGCGGCAGCCATATGGCTAGCATGCCAGCAATTATGACAATGTTAGCAGACC
ATGCAGCTCGTCAGCTGCTTGATTTCAGCCAAAAACTGGATATCAACTTATTAGATAATGTGGTGAATTG
CTTATACCATGGAGAGGGAGCCCAGCAAAGAATGGCTCAAGAAGTACTGACACATTTAAAGGAGCATCCT
GATGCTTGGACAAGAGTCGACACAATTTTGGAATTTTCTCAGAATATGAATACGAAATACTATGGACTAC
AAATTTTGGAAAATGTGATAAAAACAAGGTGGAAGATTCTTCCAAGGAACCAGTGCGAAGGAATAAAAAA
ATACGTTGTTGGCCTCATTATCAAGACGTCATCTGACCCAACTTGTGTAGAGAAAGAAAAGGTGTATATC
GGAAAATTAAATATGATCCTTGTTCAGATACTGAAACAAGAATGGCCCAAACATTGGCCAACTTTTATCA
GTGATATTGTTGGAGCAAGTAGGACCAGCGAAAGTCTCTGTCAAAATAATATGGTGATTCTTAAACTCTT
GAGTGAAGAAGTATTTGATTTCTCTAGTGGACAGATAACCCAAGTCAAATCTAAGCATTTAAAAGACAGC
ATGTGCAATGAATTCTCACAGATATTTCAACTGTGTCAGTTTGTAATGGAAAATTCTCAAAATGCTCCAC
TTGTACATGCAACCTTGGAAACATTGCTCAGATTTCTGAACTGGATTCCCCTGGGATATATTTTTGAGAC
CAAATTAATCAG
